>Addgene plasmid #242662 | C-term AAV-eVRQR-ACTA2-gRNA-A4 (mouse) (LLH310) | addgene full sequence | sequence record 489091 | Addgene NGS Result
CCACTCCCTCTCTGCGCGCTCGCTCGCTCACTGAGGCCGGGCGACCAAAGGTCGCCCGACGCCCGGGCTT
TGCCCGGGCGGCCTCAGTGAGCGAGCGAGCGCGCAGCCTTAATTAACCTAATTCACTGGCCGTCGTTTTA
CAACGTCGTGACTGGGAAAACCCTGGCGTTACCCAACTTAATCGCCTTGCAGCACATCCCCCTTTCGCCA
GCTGGCGTAATAGCGAAGAGGCCCGCACCGATCGCCCTTCCCAACAGTTGCGCAGCCTGAATGGCGAATG
GG
[124 nt withheld, positions 283-406]
C
[91 nt withheld, positions 408-498]
A
[49 nt withheld, positions 500-548]
CCTTTGACGTTGGAGTCCACGTTCTTT
[37 nt withheld, positions 576-612]
ACCCTATCTCGGTCTATTCTTTTGATTTATAAGGGATTTTGCCGATTTCGGCCTATTGGTTAAAAAATGA
GCTGATTTAACAAAAATTTAACGCGAATTTTAACAAAATATTAACGCTTACAATTTAGGTGGCACTTTTC
GGGGAAATGTGCGCGGAACCCCTATTTGTTTATTTTTCTAAATACATTCAAATATGTATCCGCTCATGAG
ACAATAACCCTGATAAATGCTTCAATAATATTGAAAAAGGAAGAGTATGAGTATTCAACATTTCCGTGTC
GCCCTTATTCCCTTTTTTGCGGCATTTTGCCTTCCTGTTTTTGCTCACCCAGAAACGCTGGTGAAAGTAA
AAGATGCTGAAGATCAGTTGGGTGCACGAGTGGGTTACATCGAACTGGATCTCAACAGCGGTAAGATCCT
TGAGAGTTTTCGCCCCGAAGAACGTTTTCCAATGATGAGCACTTTTAAAGTTCTGCTATGTGGCGCGGTA
TTATCCCGTATTGACGCCGGGCAAGAGCAACTCGGTCGCCGCATACACTATTCTCAGAATGACTTGGTTG
AGTACTCACCAGTCACAGAAAAGCATCTTACGGATGGCATGACAGTAAGAGAATTATGCAGTGCTGCCAT
AACCATGAGTGATAACACTGCGGCCAACTTACTTCTGACAACGATCGGAGGACCGAAGGAGCTAACCGCT
TTTTTGCACAACATGGGGGATCATGTAACTCGCCTTGATCGTTGGGAACCGGAGCTGAATGAAGCCATAC
CAAACGACGAGCGTGACACCACGATGCCTGTAGCAATGGCAACAACGTTGCGCAAACTATTAACTGGCGA
ACTACTTACTCTAGCTTCCCGGCAACAATTAATAGACTGGATGGAGGCGGATAAAGTTGCAGGACCACTT
CTGCGCTCGGCCCTTCCGGCTGGCTGGTTTATTGCTGATAAATCTGGAGCCGGTGAGCGTGGGTCTCGCG
GTATCATTGCAGCACTGGGGCCAGATGGTAAGCCCTCCCGTATCGTAGTTATCTACACGACGGGGAGTCA
GGCAACTATGGATGAACGAAATAGACAGATCGCTGAGATAGGTGCCTCACTGATTAAGCATTGGTAACTG
TCAGACCAAGTTTACTCATATATACTTTAGATTGATTTAAAACTTCATTTTTAATTTAAAAGGATCTAGG
TGAAGATCCTTTTTGATAATCTCATGACCAAAATCCCTTAACGTGAGTTTTCGTTCCACTGAGCGTCAGA
CCCCGTAGAAAAGATCAAAGGATCTTCTTGAGATCCTTTTTTTCTGCGCGTAATCTGCTGCTTGCAAACA
AAAAAACCACCGCTACCAGCGGTGGTTTGTTTGCCGGATCAAGAGCTACCAACTCTTTTTCCGAAGGTAA
CTGGCTTCAGCAGAGCGCAGATACCAAATACTGTTCTTCTAGTGTAGCCGTAGTTAGGCCACCACTTCAA
GAACTCTGTAGCACCGCCTACATACCTCGCTCTGCTAATCCTGTTACCAGTGGCTGCTGCCAGTGGCGAT
AAGTCGTGTCTTACCGGGTTGGACTCAAGACGATAGTTACCGGATAAGGCGCAGCGGTCGGGCTGAACGG
GGGGTTCGTGCACACAGCCCAGCTTGGAGCGAACGACCTACACCGAACTGAGATACCTACAGCGTGAGCT
ATGAGAAAGCGCCACGCTTCCCGAAGGGAGAAAGGCGGACAGGTATCCGGTAAGCGGCAGGGTCGGAACA
GGAGAGCGCACGAGGGAGCTTCCAGGGGGAAACGCCTGGTATCTTTATAGTCCTGTCGGGTTTCGCCACC
TCTGACTTGAGCGTCGATTTTTGTGATGCTCGTCAGGGGGGCGGAGCCTATGGAAAAACGCCAGCAACGC
GGCCTTTTTACGGTTCCTGGCCTTTTGCTGGCCTTTTGCTCACATGTTCTTTCCTGCGTTATCCCCTGAT
TCTGTGGATAACCGTATTACCGCCTTTGAGTGAGCTGATACCGCTCGCCGCAGCCGAACGACCGAGCGCA
GCGAGTCAGTGAGCGAGGAAGCGGAAGAGCGCCCAATACGCAAACCGCCTCTCCCCGCGCGTTGGCCGAT
TCATTAATGCAGCTGGCACGACAGGTTTCCCGACTGGAAAGCGGGCAGTGAGCGCAACGCAATTAATGTG
AGTTAGCTCACTCATTAGGCACCCCAGGCTTTACACTTTATGCTTCCGGCTCGTATGTTGTGTGGAATTG
TGAGCGGATAACAATTTCACACAGGAAACAGCTATGACCATGATTACGCCAGATTTAATTAAGGCTGCGC
GCTCGCTCGCTCACTGAGGCCGCCCGGGCAAAGCCCGGGCGTCGGGCGACCTTTGGTCGCCCGGCCTCAG
TGAGCGAGCGAGCGCGCAGAGAGGGAGTGGCCAACTCCATCACTAGGGGTTCCTGCGGCCTCTAGATCAG
GGTACCCGTTACATAACTTACGGTAAATGGCCCGCCTGGCTGACCGCCCAACGACCCCCGCCCATTGACG
TCAATAGTAACGCCAATAGGGACTTTCCATTGACGTCAATGGGTGGAGTATTTACGGTAAACTGCCCACT
TGGCAGTACATCAAGTGTATCATATGCCAAGTACGCCCCCTATTGACGTCAATGACGGTAAATGGCCCGC
CTGGCATTGTGCCCAGTACATGACCTTATGGGACTTTCCTACTTGGCAGTACATCTACGTATTAGTCATC
GCTATTACCATGGTCGAGGTGAGCCCCACGTTCTGCTTCACTCTCCCCATCTCCCCCCCCTCCCCACCCC
CAATTTTGTATTTATTTATTTTTTAATTATTTTGTGCAGCGATGGGGGCGGGGGGGGGGGGGGGGCGCGC
GCCAGGCGGGGCGGGGCGGGGCGAGGGGCGGGGCGGGGCGAGGCGGAGAGGTGCGGCGGCAGCCAATCAG
AGCGGCGCGCTCCGAAAGTTTCCTTTTATGGCGAGGCGGCGGCGGCGGCGGCCCTATAAAAAGCGAAGCG
CGCGGCGGGCGGGAGTCGCTGCGCGCTGCCTTCGCCCCGTGCCCCGCTCCGCCGCCGCCTCGCGCCGCCC
GCCCCGGCTCTGACTGACCGCGTTACTCCCACAGGTGAGCGGGCGGGACGGCCCTTCTCCTCCGGGCTGT
AATTAGCTGAGCAAGAGGTAAGGGTTTAAGGGATGGTTGGTTGGTGGGGTATTAATGTTTAATTACCTGG
AGCACCTGCCTGAAATCACTTTTTTTCAGGTTGGACCGGTGCCACCATGAAACGGACAGCCGACGGAAGC
GAGTTCGAGTCACCAAAGAAGAAGCGGAAAGTCATCAAGATTGCTACACGGAAATACCTGGGAAAGCAGA
ACGTGTACGACATCGGCGTGGAGCGGGATCACAACTTCGCCCTGAAGAATGGCTTTATCGCCAGCAATTG
CTTCGACTCCGTGGAAATCTCCGGCGTGGAAGATCGGTTCAACGCCTCCCTGGGCACATACCACGATCTG
CTGAAAATTATCAAGGACAAGGACTTCCTGGACAATGAGGAAAACGAGGACATTCTGGAAGATATCGTGC
TGACCCTGACACTGTTTGAGGACAGAGAGATGATCGAGGAACGGCTGAAAACCTATGCCCACCTGTTCGA
CGACAAAGTGATGAAGCAGCTGAAGCGGCGGAGATACACCGGCTGGGGCAGGCTGAGCCGGAAGCTGATC
AACGGCATCCGGGACAAGCAGTCCGGCAAGACAATCCTGGATTTCCTGAAGTCCGACGGCTTCGCCAACA
GAAACTTCATGCAGCTGATCCACGACGACAGCCTGACCTTTAAAGAGGACATCCAGAAAGCCCAGGTGTC
CGGCCAGGGCGATAGCCTGCACGAGCACATTGCCAATCTGGCCGGCAGCCCCGCCATTAAGAAGGGCATC
CTGCAGACAGTGAAGGTGGTGGACGAGCTCGTGAAAGTGATGGGCCGGCACAAGCCCGAGAACATCGTGA
TCGAAATGGCCAGAGAGAACCAGACCACCCAGAAGGGACAGAAGAACAGCCGCGAGAGAATGAAGCGGAT
CGAAGAGGGCATCAAAGAGCTGGGCAGCCAGATCCTGAAAGAACACCCCGTGGAAAACACCCAGCTGCAG
AACGAGAAGCTGTACCTGTACTACCTGCAGAATGGGCGGGATATGTACGTGGACCAGGAACTGGACATCA
ACCGGCTGTCCGACTACGATGTGGACCATATCGTGCCTCAGAGCTTTCTGAAGGACGACTCCATCGACAA
CAAGGTGCTGACCAGAAGCGACAAGAACCGGGGCAAGAGCGACAACGTGCCCTCCGAAGAGGTCGTGAAG
AAGATGAAGAACTACTGGCGGCAGCTGCTGAACGCCAAGCTGATTACCCAGAGAAAGTTCGACAATCTGA
CCAAGGCCGAGAGAGGCGGCCTGAGCGAACTGGATAAGGCCGGCTTCATCAAGAGACAGCTGGTGGAAAC
CCGGCAGATCACAAAGCACGTGGCACAGATCCTGGACTCCCGGATGAACACTAAGTACGACGAGAATGAC
AAGCTGATCCGGGAAGTGAAAGTGATCACCCTGAAGTCCAAGCTGGTGTCCGATTTCCGGAAGGATTTCC
AGTTTTACAAAGTGCGCGAGATCAACAACTACCACCACGCCCACGACGCCTACCTGAACGCCGTCGTGGG
AACCGCCCTGATCAAAAAGTACCCTAAGCTGGAAAGCGAGTTCGTGTACGGCGACTACAAGGTGTACGAC
GTGCGGAAGATGATCGCCAAGAGCGAGCAGGAAATCGGCAAGGCTACCGCCAAGTACTTCTTCTACAGCA
ACATCATGAACTTTTTCAAGACCGAGATTACCCTGGCCAACGGCGAGATCCGGAAGCGGCCTCTGATCGA
GACAAACGGCGAAACCGGGGAGATCGTGTGGGATAAGGGCCGGGATTTTGCCACCGTGCGGAAAGTGCTG
AGCATGCCCCAAGTGAATATCGTGAAAAAGACCGAGGTGCAGACAGGCGGCTTCAGCAAAGAGTCTATCC
TGCCCAAGAGGAACAGCGATAAGCTGATCGCCAGAAAGAAGGACTGGGACCCTAAGAAGTACGGCGGCTT
CGTGAGCCCCACCGTGGCCTATTCTGTGCTGGTGGTGGCCAAAGTGGAAAAGGGCAAGTCCAAGAAACTG
AAGAGTGTGAAAGAGCTGCTGGGGATCACCATCATGGAAAGAAGCAGCTTCGAGAAGAATCCCATCGACT
TTCTGGAAGCCAAGGGCTACAAAGAAGTGAAAAAGGACCTGATCATCAAGCTGCCTAAGTACTCCCTGTT
CGAGCTGGAAAACGGCCGGAAGAGAATGCTGGCCTCTGCCAGAGAACTGCAGAAGGGAAACGAACTGGCC
CTGCCCTCCAAATATGTGAACTTCCTGTACCTGGCCAGCCACTATGAGAAGCTGAAGGGCTCCCCCGAGG
ATAATGAGCAGAAACAGCTGTTTGTGGAACAGCACAAGCACTACCTGGACGAGATCATCGAGCAGATCAG
CGAGTTCTCCAAGAGAGTGATCCTGGCCGACGCTAATCTGGACAAAGTGCTGTCCGCCTACAACAAGCAC
CGGGATAAGCCCATCAGAGAGCAGGCCGAGAATATCATCCACCTGTTTACCCTGACCAATCTGGGAGCCC
CTGCCGCCTTCAAGTACTTTGACACCACCATCGACCGGAAGCAGTACAGAAGCACCAAAGAGGTGCTGGA
CGCCACCCTGATCCACCAGAGCATCACCGGCCTGTACGAGACACGGATCGACCTGTCTCAGCTGGGAGGT
GACTCTGGCGGCTCAAAAAGAACCGCCGACGGCAGCGAATTCGAGCCCAAGAAGAAGAGGAAAGTCTAAG
ATCTGATAATCAACCTCTGGATTACAAAATTTGTGAAAGATTGACTGGTATTCTTAACTATGTTGCTCCT
TTTACGCTATGTGGATACGCTGCTTTAATGCCTTTGTATCATGCTATTGCTTCCCGTATGGCTTTCATTT
TCTCCTCCTTGTATAAATCCTGGTTAGTTCTTGCCACGGCGGAACTCATCGCCGCCTGCCTTGCCCGCTG
CTGGACAGGGGCTCGGCTGTTGGGCACTGACAATTCCGTGGTGCGACTGTGCCTTCTAGTTGCCAGCCAT
CTGTTGTTTGCCCCTCCCCCGTGCCTTCCTTGACCCTGGAAGGTGCCACTCCCACTGTCCTTTCCTAATA
AAATGAGGAAATTGCATCGCATTGTCTGAGTAGGTGTCATTCTATTCTGGGGGGTGGGGTGGGGCAGGAC
AGCAAGGGGGAGGATTGGGAAGACAATAGCAGGCATGCTGGGGATGCGGTGGGCTCTATGGCTCGAGAAA
AAAAGCACCGACTCGGTGCCACTTTTTCAAGTTGATAACGGACTAGCCTTATTTTAACTTGCTATTTCTA
GCTCTAAAACGCCAGCCAAGTCCAGATGCACGGTGTTTCGTCCTTTCCACAAGATATATAAAGCCAAGAA
ATCGAAATACTTTCAAGTTACGGTAAGCATATGATAGTCCATTTTAAAACATAATTTTAAAACTGCAAAC
TACCCAAGAAATTATTACTTTCTACGTCACGTATTTTGTACTAATATCTTTGTGTTTACAGTCAAATTAA
TTCTAATTATCTCTCTAACAGCCTTGTATCGTATATGCAAATATGAAGGAATCATGGGAAATAGGCCCTC
TTCCTGCCCGACCTTGCGGCCGCAGGAACCCCTAGTGATGGAGTTGG
Features (pLannotate 1.2.2; 20 found; start..end, strand, type, name):
    121..278     +  CDS            lacZα (fragment): LacZα fragment of β-galactosidase; lacZ fragment
    283..711     +  rep_origin     f1 ori (sequence partly withheld): f1 bacteriophage origin of replication; arrow indicates direction of (+) strand synthesis
    764..868     +  promoter       AmpR promoter: bla
    869..1729    +  CDS            AmpR: β-lactamase; bla; confers resistance to ampicillin, carbenicillin, and related antibiotics
   1900..2488    +  rep_origin     ori: high-copy-number ColE1/pMB1/pBR322/pUC origin of replication
   2671..2763    +  CDS            lacI (fragment): lac repressor; lacI; The lac repressor binds to the lac operator to inhibit transcription in E. coli. This inhibition can be relieved by adding lactose or isopropyl-β-D-thiogalactopyranoside (IPTG).
   2776..2797    +  protein_bind   CAP binding site: CAP binding activates transcription in the presence of cAMP. E. coli catabolite activator protein
   2812..2842    +  promoter       lac promoter: promoter for the E. coli lac operon
   2850..2866    +  protein_bind   lac operator: The lac repressor binds to the lac operator to inhibit transcription in E. coli. This inhibition can be relieved by adding lactose or isopropyl-β-D-thiogalactopyranoside (IPTG). lac repressor encoded by lacI
   2916..3046    -  repeat_region  AAV2 ITR (fragment): inverted terminal repeat of adeno-associated virus serotype 2 inverted
   3069..3354    +  enhancer       CMV enhancer: human cytomegalovirus immediate early enhancer; contains an 18-bp deletion relative to the standard CMV enhancer
   3356..3633    +  promoter       chicken β-actin promoter: No description available
   3634..3861    +  intron         hybrid intron: hybrid between chicken β-actin (CBA) and minute virus of mice (MMV) introns (Gray et al., 2011)
   4041..6421    +  CDS            Cas9(C) (fragment): C-terminal portion of Streptococcus pyogenes Cas9 (Zetsche et al., 2015)
   6500..6657    +  misc_feature   WPRE (fragment): woodchuck hepatitis virus posttranscriptional regulatory element
   6663..6745    +  misc_feature   WPRE (fragment): woodchuck hepatitis virus posttranscriptional regulatory element
   6749..6973    +  polyA_signal   bGH poly(A) signal: bovine growth hormone polyadenylation signal
   6987..7062    -  misc_RNA       gRNA scaffold: guide RNA scaffold for the Streptococcus pyogenes CRISPR/Cas9 system
   7092..7332    -  promoter       U6 promoter: RNA polymerase III promoter for human U6 snRNA
   7356..107     +  repeat_region  AAV2 ITR (fragment) (across the origin): inverted terminal repeat of adeno-associated virus serotype 2 inverted
