[The description below was written by a language model from this plasmid's Addgene catalogue record and pLannotate feature annotations shown in this document.]
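Description:
C-term AAV-eVRQR-ACTA2-gRNA-A4 (mouse), also called LLH310, is an AAV transfer plasmid that carries the C-terminal half of an intein-split CRISPR base editor together with a guide RNA directed at mouse Acta2. It derives from the Cbh_v5 AAV-ABE C-terminal backbone. Propagation in E. coli relies on a high-copy ColE1/pUC-type origin with ampicillin selection through β-lactamase. An f1 origin and remnants of the lac region (lacZα and lacI fragments, lac promoter and operator) are backbone carry-over. Two AAV2 inverted terminal repeats flank the payload and define the segment that is packaged into AAV particles.

Between the ITRs, the CBh promoter (a CMV enhancer, the chicken β-actin promoter and a hybrid CBA/MVM intron) drives an open reading frame made up of a bipartite nuclear localisation signal, the NpuC split-intein fragment, the C-terminal portion of SpCas9-VRQR, and a second bipartite NLS. The record lists the variant's mutations as S55R, D1135V, G1218R, R1335Q and T1337R; the insert name indicates the guide targets an NGA PAM site. A shortened WPRE, annotated as two fragments, and a bGH polyadenylation signal follow the coding sequence. Downstream, in the opposite orientation, a human U6 promoter transcribes the ACTA2 gRNA-A4 spacer fused to the SpCas9 scaffold.

Because a full base editor exceeds AAV packaging capacity, this construct is meant to be co-delivered with a matching N-terminal vector, which this record does not describe. Trans-splicing between the intein halves then rebuilds the complete editor in transduced cells. The associated publication concerns base-editing treatment of a severe vascular disease in mice.
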