Addgene plasmid #242662: C-term AAV-eVRQR-ACTA2-gRNA-A4 (mouse) (LLH310)
Purpose: CBh promoter expression plasmid for C-terminal intein-split AAV construct with C-term of SpCas9-VRQR and mouse gRNA-A4
Depositing lab: Benjamin Kleinstiver. Depositing organization: Massachusetts General Hospital. Publication: Treatment of a severe vascular disease using a bespoke CRISPR-Cas9 base editor in mice. Alves CRR, Das S, Krishnan V, Ha LL, Fox LR, Stutzman HE, Shamber CE, Kalailingam P, McCarthy S, Lino Cardenas CL, Fong CE, Imai T, Mitra S, Yun S, Wood RK, Benning FMC, Roh K, Lawton J, Kim N, Silverstein RA, Ferreira da Silva J, de la Cruz D, Richa R, Xie J, Gray-Edwards HL, Malhotra R, Chung DY, Chao LH, Tsai SQ, Maguire CA, Lindsay ME, Kleinstiver BP, Musolino PL. Nat Biomed Eng. 2025 Sep 11:10.1038/s41551-025-01499-1. doi: 10.1038/s41551-025-01499-1. PubMed 40935887.
Backbone
  Vector backbone: Cbh_v5 AAV-ABE C-terminal (Addgene Plasmid #137178)
  Vector type: AAV, CRISPR
Growth in bacteria
  Bacterial resistance: Ampicillin, 100 μg/mL
  Growth temperature: 37°C
  Growth strain: NEB Stable
  Copy number: High Copy
Gene/Insert
  Gene/Insert name: pAAV-pCbh-BPNLS-NpuC-SpCas9-VRQR-BPNLS-WPRE-bGH_PA-ACTA2_mouse_NGA_gRNA-pU6 (alt names: LLH310; C-term AAV-eVRQR-ACTA2-gRNA-A4 (mouse))
  gRNA/shRNA sequence: GTGCATCTGGACTTGGCTGGC
  Species: Synthetic
  Mutation: VRQR mutations in SpCas9(S55R/D1135V/G1218R/R1335Q/T1337R)
  Promoter: CBh
  Tag / fusion protein: BPNLS (N terminal on insert); BPNLS (C terminal on insert)
  Cloning method: Gibson Cloning
  Sequencing primers: 5′ oBK7321-GGGCTGTAATTAGCTGAGCAAGAGG; 3′ oBK219-GGGAGTGGCACCTTCCAGGGTC
Terms and licenses: Academic/Nonprofit Terms; Industry Terms: Not Available to Industry
How to cite: C-term AAV-eVRQR-ACTA2-gRNA-A4 (mouse) (LLH310) was a gift from Benjamin Kleinstiver (Addgene plasmid # 242662 ; http://n2t.net/addgene:242662 ; RRID:Addgene_242662)
